Addgene plasmid #205309: pAAV-CaMKII-WHaloCaMP1a-EGFP
Purpose: Production of AAV particles encoding WHaloCaMP1a-EGFP from the CaMKII promoter
Depositing lab: Eric Schreiter. Depositing organization: HHMI, Janelia Research Campus. Publication: A modular chemigenetic calcium indicator enables in vivo functional imaging with near-infrared light. Farrants H, Shuai Y, Lemon WC, Hernandez CM, Yang S, Patel R, Qiao G, Frei MS, Grimm JB, Hanson TL, Tomaska F, Turner GC, Stringer C, Keller PJ, Beyene AG, Chen Y, Liang Y, Lavis LD, Schreiter ER. bioRxiv. 2023 Jul 19:2023.07.18.549527. doi: 10.1101/2023.07.18.549527. Preprint. PubMed 37503182.
Backbone
  Vector backbone: pAAV
  Vector type: AAV
Growth in bacteria
  Bacterial resistance: Ampicillin, 100 μg/mL
  Growth temperature: 30°C
  Growth strain: NEB Stable
  Copy number: High Copy
Gene/Insert
  Gene/Insert name: WHaloCaMP1a-EGFP
  Species: Synthetic
  Cloning method: Gibson Cloning
Terms and licenses: Academic/Nonprofit Terms; Industry Terms: Not Available to Industry
Depositor comments: Please visit https://doi.org/10.1101/2023.07.18.549527 for bioRxiv preprint.
How to cite: pAAV-CaMKII-WHaloCaMP1a-EGFP was a gift from Eric Schreiter (Addgene plasmid # 205309 ; http://n2t.net/addgene:205309 ; RRID:Addgene_205309)
