[The description below was written by a language model from this plasmid's Addgene catalogue record and pLannotate feature annotations shown in this document.]
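Description:
pAAV-CaMKII-WHaloCaMP1a-EGFP is an adeno-associated virus transfer plasmid of about 7.6 kb, built on a pAAV backbone and intended for producing AAV particles that deliver a chemigenetic calcium indicator. It is maintained in bacteria through a high-copy ColE1/pUC-type origin and selected with ampicillin via the β-lactamase gene and its own promoter. An f1 phage origin and small remnants of pBR322 bom and rop sequences are also present in the backbone. The expression cassette lies between AAV2 inverted terminal repeats, which are the cis elements needed for genome replication and packaging into capsids. The right ITR is annotated in full, whereas the left one was detected only as two short fragments in the sequencing result. The recombination-limiting host strain recorded for the plasmid fits the known instability of these repeats.

Within the ITRs, the mouse CaMKIIα promoter, commonly used to favour expression in excitatory neurons, drives a single synthetic open reading frame. The annotations show HaloTag split into two fragments, with a myosin light chain kinase-derived calmodulin-binding peptide and calmodulin inserted between them. This is the WHaloCaMP1a sensor domain, in which calcium-dependent binding of calmodulin to the peptide is expected to alter the environment of a chloroalkane dye ligand covalently captured by HaloTag. The associated publication describes a modular indicator that allows in vivo functional imaging with near-infrared light. EGFP follows at the C-terminal end and provides a constitutive green signal, useful for locating expressing cells or as a reference channel. A WPRE element enhances transcript stability and expression, and the human growth hormone polyadenylation signal terminates the message.
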