Features (pLannotate 1.2.2; 18 found; start..end, strand, type, name):
     12..39      +  repeat_region  AAV2 ITR (fragment): inverted terminal repeat of adeno-associated virus serotype 2 inverted
     68..95      +  repeat_region  AAV2 ITR (fragment): inverted terminal repeat of adeno-associated virus serotype 2 inverted
    149..1437    +  promoter       CaMKII promoter: promoter for the mouse calcium/calmodulin-dependent kinase II α subunit
   1527..2049    +  CDS            HaloTag® (fragment): modified bacterial dehalogenase that forms covalent bonds with chloroalkane derivatives
   2061..2120    +  CDS            MYLK (fragment): MYLK_SHEEP - Experimental evidence at transcript level: Swiss-Prot protein existence level 2. Calcium/calmodulin-dependent myosin light chain kinase implicated in smooth muscle contraction via phosphorylation of myosin light chains (MLC). Also regulates actin-myosin interaction through a non-kinase activity. Phosphorylates PTK2B/PYK2 and myosin light-chains. Involved in the inflammatory response (e.g. apoptosis, vascular permeability, leukocyte diapedesis), cell motility and morphology, airway hyperreactivity and other activities relevant to asthma. Required for tonic airway smooth muscle cont
   2154..2597    +  CDS            CALM1 (sequence partly withheld): CALM1_HUMAN - Also known as CALM, CAM, CAM1. Experimental evidence at protein level: Swiss-Prot protein existence level 1. (Microbial infection) Required for Legionella pneumophila SidJ glutamylase activity. From Homo sapiens (Human).
   2601..2951    +  CDS            HaloTag® (fragment): modified bacterial dehalogenase that forms covalent bonds with chloroalkane derivatives
   2964..3680    +  CDS            EGFP: EGFP is a basic (constitutively fluorescent) green fluorescent protein published in 1996, derived from Aequorea victoria. It is reported to be a rapidly-maturing weak dimer with moderate acid sensitivity.
   3696..4284    +  misc_feature   WPRE: woodchuck hepatitis virus posttranscriptional regulatory element
   4316..4792    +  polyA_signal   hGH poly(A) signal: human growth hormone polyadenylation signal
   4832..4972    +  repeat_region  AAV2 ITR: inverted terminal repeat of adeno-associated virus serotype 2 inverted
   4977..5028    -  misc_feature   bom (fragment): basis of mobility region from pBR322
   5047..5502    +  rep_origin     f1 ori (sequence partly withheld): f1 bacteriophage origin of replication; arrow indicates direction of (+) strand synthesis
   5503..5552    -  misc_feature   bom (fragment): basis of mobility region from pBR322
   5654..5689    -  CDS            rop (fragment): Rop protein, which maintains plasmids at low copy number; rop
   5784..5888    +  promoter       AmpR promoter: bla
   5889..6749    +  CDS            AmpR: β-lactamase; bla; confers resistance to ampicillin, carbenicillin, and related antibiotics
   6920..7508    +  rep_origin     ori: high-copy-number ColE1/pMB1/pBR322/pUC origin of replication
>Addgene plasmid #205309 | pAAV-CaMKII-WHaloCaMP1a-EGFP | addgene full sequence | sequence record 406151 | Addgene NGS Result
CCTGCAGGCAGCTGCGCGCTCGCTCGCTCACTGAGGCCGCCCGGGCGTCGGGCGACCTTTGGTCGCCCGG
CCTCAGTGAGCGAGCGAGCGCGCAGAGAGGGAGTGGCCAACTCCATCACTAGGGGTTCCTGCGGCCGCAC
GCGTTTAACATTATGGCCTTAGGTCACTTCATCTCCATGGGGTTCTTCTTCTGATTTTCTAGAAAATGAG
ATGGGGGTGCAGAGAGCTTCCTCAGTGACCTGCCCAGGGTCACATCAGAAATGTCAGAGCTAGAACTTGA
ACTCAGATTACTAATCTTAAATTCCATGCCTTGGGGGCATGCAAGTACGATATACAGAAGGAGTGAACTC
ATTAGGGCAGATGACCAATGAGTTTAGGAAAGAAGAGTCCAGGGCAGGGTACATCTACACCACCCGCCCA
GCCCTGGGTGAGTCCAGCCACGTTCACCTCATTATAGTTGCCTCTCTCCAGTCCTACCTTGACGGGAAGC
ACAAGCAGAAACTGGGACAGGAGCCCCAGGAGACCAAATCTTCATGGTCCCTCTGGGAGGATGGGTGGGG
AGAGCTGTGGCAGAGGCCTCAGGAGGGGCCCTGCTGCTCAGTGGTGACAGATAGGGGTGAGAAAGCAGAC
AGAGTCATTCCGTCAGCATTCTGGGTCTGTTTGGTACTTCTTCTCACGCTAAGGTGGCGGTGTGATATGC
ACAATGGCTAAAAAGCAGGGAGAGCTGGAAAGAAACAAGGACAGAGACAGAGGCCAAGTCAACCAGACCA
ATTCCCAGAGGAAGCAAAGAAACCATTACAGAGACTACAAGGGGGAAGGGAAGGAGAGATGAATTAGCTT
CCCCTGTAAACCTTAGAACCCAGCTGTTGCCAGGGCAACGGGGCAATACCTGTCTCTTCAGAGGAGATGA
AGTTGCCAGGGTAACTACATCCTGTCTTTCTCAAGGACCATCCCAGAATGTGGCACCCACTAGCCGTTAC
CATAGCAACTGCCTCTTTGCCCCACTTAATCCCATCCCGTCTGTTAAAAGGGCCCTATAGTTGGAGGTGG
GGGAGGTAGGAAGAGCGATGATCACTTGTGGACTAAGTTTGTTCGCATCCCCTTCTCCAACCCCCTCAGT
ACATCACCCTGGGGGAACAGGGTCCACTTGCTCCTGGGCCCACACAGTCCTGCAGTATTGTGTATATAAG
GCCAGGGCAAAGAGGAGCAGGTTTTAAAGTGAAAGGCAGGCAGGTGTTGGGGAGGCAGTTACCGGGGCAA
CGGGAACAGGGCGTTTCGGAGGTGGTTGCCATGGGGACCTGGATGCTGACGAAGGCTCGCGAGGCTGTGA
GCAGCCACAGTGCCCTGCTCAGAAGCCCCAAGCTCGTCAGTCAAGCCGGTTCTCCGTTTGCACTCAGGAG
CACGGGCAGGCGAGTGGCCCCTAGTTCTGGGGGCAGCTCTAGAGCGGTACCGGATCCGCCACCATGCTGC
AGAACGAGCTTGCTCTTAAGTTGGCTGGACTTGATATTAACAAGACTGGAGGTTCTGCAGAAATCGGTAC
TGGCTTTCCATTCGACCCCCATTATGTGGAAGTCCTGGGCGAGCGCATGCACTACGTCGATGTTGGTCCG
CGCGATGGCACCCCTGTGCTGTTCCTGCACGGTAACCCGACCTCCTCCTACGTGTGGCGCAACATCATCC
CGCATGTTGCACCGACCCATCGCTGCATTGCTCCAGACCTGATCGGTATGGGCAAATCCGACAAACCAGA
CCTGGGTTATTTCTTCGACGACCACGTCCGCTTCATGGATGCCTTCATCGAAGCCCTGGGTCTGGAAGAG
GTCGTCCTGGTCATTCACGACTGGGGCTCCGCTCTGGGTTTCCACTGGGCCAAGCGCAATCCAGAGCGCG
TCAAAGGTATTGCATTTATGGAGTTCATCCGCCCTATCCCGACCTGGGACGAATGGCCAGAATTTGCCCG
CGAGACCTTCCAGGCCTTCCGCACCACCGACGTCGGCCGCAAGCTGATCATCGATCAGAACGTTTTTATC
GAGTGGACGCTGCCGATGGCCGTCGCGCGCGCCCGTCGTAAATGGCAGAAAACAGGCCATGCGGTTCGTG
CTATCGGTCGTTTGTCGAGCGGAGGCTCTGGCGGTTCCGGCGGTTCAGGTGGATCA
[438 nt withheld, positions 2157-2594]
AAGTATCTGACTGAAGTCGAGATGGACCATTACCGCGAGCCGTTCCTGAATCCTGTTGACCGCGAGCCAC
TGTGGCGCTTCCCAAACGAGCTGCCAATCGCCGGTGAGCCAGCGAACATCGTCGCGCTGGTCGAAGAATA
CATGGACTGGCTGCACCAGTCCCCTGTCCCGAAGCTGCTGTTCTGGGGCACCCCAGGCGTTCTGATCCCA
CCGGCCGAAGCCGCTCGCCTGGCCAAAAGCCTGCCTAACTGCAAGGCTGTGGACATCGGCCCGGGTCTGA
ATCTGCTGCAAGAAGACAACCCGGACCTGATCGGCAGCGAGATCGCGCGCTGGCTGTCGACGCTCGAGAT
TTCCGGCGGCGGAAGCGGCATGGTCTCTAAGGGGGAGGAACTCTTTACTGGTGTGGTGCCAATACTTGTA
GAGCTCGATGGGGACGTTAATGGACACAAATTTTCTGTCTCAGGTGAGGGTGAGGGAGATGCAACTTATG
GAAAACTGACATTGAAATTCATCTGCACAACAGGCAAATTGCCTGTCCCCTGGCCTACCCTGGTAACCAC
CCTCACTTATGGCGTTCAGTGCTTCTCCCGGTATCCTGATCACATGAAACAGCATGATTTCTTCAAATCA
GCAATGCCCGAAGGTTATGTTCAAGAGCGGACCATCTTTTTCAAGGACGATGGAAACTATAAAACCAGAG
CTGAGGTTAAGTTCGAGGGAGATACTTTGGTGAATCGGATCGAACTGAAGGGGATAGACTTCAAAGAGGA
TGGGAACATTTTGGGGCATAAACTCGAATATAACTACAACTCCCACAACGTGTATATCATGGCTGACAAA
CAGAAGAACGGGATCAAAGTAAATTTTAAGATACGACACAATATAGAGGACGGTAGTGTCCAACTTGCTG
ATCACTACCAGCAGAATACACCCATCGGAGACGGACCCGTTCTCTTGCCCGATAATCACTATCTCTCTAC
ACAATCCGCTCTGTCTAAAGATCCAAACGAAAAGCGGGACCACATGGTACTGCTTGAGTTCGTTACAGCC
GCTGGTATCACCTTGGGCATGGATGAGTTGTATAAATAAAAGCTTATCGATAATCAACCTCTGGATTACA
AAATTTGTGAAAGATTGACTGGTATTCTTAACTATGTTGCTCCTTTTACGCTATGTGGATACGCTGCTTT
AATGCCTTTGTATCATGCTATTGCTTCCCGTATGGCTTTCATTTTCTCCTCCTTGTATAAATCCTGGTTG
CTGTCTCTTTATGAGGAGTTGTGGCCCGTTGTCAGGCAACGTGGCGTGGTGTGCACTGTGTTTGCTGACG
CAACCCCCACTGGTTGGGGCATTGCCACCACCTGTCAGCTCCTTTCCGGAACTTTCGCTTTCCCCCTCCC
TATTGCCACGGCGGAACTCATCGCCGCCTGCCTTGCCCGCTGCTGGACAGGGGCTCGGCTGTTGGGCACT
GACAATTCCGTGGTGTTGTCGGGGAAATCATCGTCCTTTCCTTGGCTGCTCGCCTATGTTGCCACCTGGA
TTCTGCGCGGGACGTCCTTCTGCTACGTCCCTTCGGCCCTCAATCCAGCGGACCTTCCTTCCCGCGGCCT
GCTGCCGGCTCTGCGGCCTCTTCCGCGTCTTCGCCTTCGCCCTCAGACGAGTCGGATCTCCCTTTGGGCC
GCCTCCCCGCATCGATACCGAGCGCTGCTCGAGAGATCTACGGGTGGCATCCCTGTGACCCCTCCCCAGT
GCCTCTCCTGGCCCTGGAAGTTGCCACTCCAGTGCCCACCAGCCTTGTCCTAATAAAATTAAGTTGCATC
ATTTTGTCTGACTAGGTGTCCTTCTATAATATTATGGGGTGGAGGGGGGTGGTATGGAGCAAGGGGCAAG
TTGGGAAGACAACCTGTAGGGCCTGCGGGGTCTATTGGGAACCAAGCTGGAGTGCAGTGGCACAATCTTG
GCTCACTGCAATCTCCGCCTCCTGGGTTCAAGCGATTCTCCTGCCTCAGCCTCCCGAGTTGTTGGGATTC
CAGGCATGCATGACCAGGCTCAGCTAATTTTTGTTTTTTTGGTAGAGACGGGGTTTCACCATATTGGCCA
GGCTGGTCTCCAACTCCTAATCTCAGGTGATCTACCCACCTTGGCCTCCCAAATTGCTGGGATTACAGGC
GTGAACCACTGCTCCCTTCCCTGTCCTTCTGATTTTGTAGGTAACCACGTGCGGACCGAGCGGCCGCAGG
AACCCCTAGTGATGGAGTTGGCCACTCCCTCTCTGCGCGCTCGCTCGCTCACTGAGGCCGGGCGACCAAA
GGTCGCCCGACGCCCGGGCTTTGCCCGGGCGGCCTCAGTGAGCGAGCGAGCGCGCAGCTGCCTGCAGGGG
CGCCTGATGCGGTATTTTCTCCTTACGCATCTGTGCGGTATTTCACACCGCATA
[95 nt withheld, positions 5029-5123]
T
[46 nt withheld, positions 5125-5170]
C
[141 nt withheld, positions 5172-5312]
CCTTTGACGTTGGAGTCCACGTTCTTT
[37 nt withheld, positions 5340-5376]
ACTCTATCTCGGGCTATTCTTTTGATTTATAAGGGATTTTGCCGATTTCGGTCTATTGGTTAAAAAATGA
GCTGATTTAACAAAAATTTAACGCGAATTTTAACAAAATATTAACGTTTACAATTTTATGGTGCACTCTC
AGTACAATCTGCTCTGATGCCGCATAGTTAAGCCAGCCCCGACACCCGCCAACACCCGCTGACGCGCCCT
GACGGGCTTGTCTGCTCCCGGCATCCGCTTACAGACAAGCTGTGACCGTCTCCGGGAGCTGCATGTGTCA
GAGGTTTTCACCGTCATCACCGAAACGCGCGAGACGAAAGGGCCTCGTGATACGCCTATTTTTATAGGTT
AATGTCATGATAATAATGGTTTCTTAGACGTCAGGTGGCACTTTTCGGGGAAATGTGCGCGGAACCCCTA
TTTGTTTATTTTTCTAAATACATTCAAATATGTATCCGCTCATGAGACAATAACCCTGATAAATGCTTCA
ATAATATTGAAAAAGGAAGAGTATGAGTATTCAACATTTCCGTGTCGCCCTTATTCCCTTTTTTGCGGCA
TTTTGCCTTCCTGTTTTTGCTCACCCAGAAACGCTGGTGAAAGTAAAAGATGCTGAAGATCAGTTGGGTG
CACGAGTGGGTTACATCGAACTGGATCTCAACAGCGGTAAGATCCTTGAGAGTTTTCGCCCCGAAGAACG
TTTTCCAATGATGAGCACTTTTAAAGTTCTGCTATGTGGCGCGGTATTATCCCGTATTGACGCCGGGCAA
GAGCAACTCGGTCGCCGCATACACTATTCTCAGAATGACTTGGTTGAGTACTCACCAGTCACAGAAAAGC
ATCTTACGGATGGCATGACAGTAAGAGAATTATGCAGTGCTGCCATAACCATGAGTGATAACACTGCGGC
CAACTTACTTCTGACAACGATCGGAGGACCGAAGGAGCTAACCGCTTTTTTGCACAACATGGGGGATCAT
GTAACTCGCCTTGATCGTTGGGAACCGGAGCTGAATGAAGCCATACCAAACGACGAGCGTGACACCACGA
TGCCTGTAGCAATGGCAACAACGTTGCGCAAACTATTAACTGGCGAACTACTTACTCTAGCTTCCCGGCA
ACAATTAATAGACTGGATGGAGGCGGATAAAGTTGCAGGACCACTTCTGCGCTCGGCCCTTCCGGCTGGC
TGGTTTATTGCTGATAAATCTGGAGCCGGTGAGCGTGGGTCTCGCGGTATCATTGCAGCACTGGGGCCAG
ATGGTAAGCCCTCCCGTATCGTAGTTATCTACACGACGGGGAGTCAGGCAACTATGGATGAACGAAATAG
ACAGATCGCTGAGATAGGTGCCTCACTGATTAAGCATTGGTAACTGTCAGACCAAGTTTACTCATATATA
CTTTAGATTGATTTAAAACTTCATTTTTAATTTAAAAGGATCTAGGTGAAGATCCTTTTTGATAATCTCA
TGACCAAAATCCCTTAACGTGAGTTTTCGTTCCACTGAGCGTCAGACCCCGTAGAAAAGATCAAAGGATC
TTCTTGAGATCCTTTTTTTCTGCGCGTAATCTGCTGCTTGCAAACAAAAAAACCACCGCTACCAGCGGTG
GTTTGTTTGCCGGATCAAGAGCTACCAACTCTTTTTCCGAAGGTAACTGGCTTCAGCAGAGCGCAGATAC
CAAATACTGTTCTTCTAGTGTAGCCGTAGTTAGGCCACCACTTCAAGAACTCTGTAGCACCGCCTACATA
CCTCGCTCTGCTAATCCTGTTACCAGTGGCTGCTGCCAGTGGCGATAAGTCGTGTCTTACCGGGTTGGAC
TCAAGACGATAGTTACCGGATAAGGCGCAGCGGTCGGGCTGAACGGGGGGTTCGTGCACACAGCCCAGCT
TGGAGCGAACGACCTACACCGAACTGAGATACCTACAGCGTGAGCTATGAGAAAGCGCCACGCTTCCCGA
AGGGAGAAAGGCGGACAGGTATCCGGTAAGCGGCAGGGTCGGAACAGGAGAGCGCACGAGGGAGCTTCCA
GGGGGAAACGCCTGGTATCTTTATAGTCCTGTCGGGTTTCGCCACCTCTGACTTGAGCGTCGATTTTTGT
GATGCTCGTCAGGGGGGCGGAGCCTATGGAAAAACGCCAGCAACGCGGCCTTTTTACGGTTCCTGGCCTT
TTGCTGGCCTTTTGCTCACATGT
